Addgene plasmid #51258: 3xFLAG-dCas9/pMXs-IG
Purpose: Expresses 3xFLAG-dCas9 in mammalian cells for enChIP analysis to purify specific genomic regions of interest.
Depositing lab: Hodaka Fujii. Depositing organization: The University of Osaka. Publication: Identification of Proteins Associated with an IFNgamma-Responsive Promoter by a Retroviral Expression System for enChIP Using CRISPR. Fujita T, Fujii H. PLoS One. 2014 Jul 22;9(7):e103084. doi: 10.1371/journal.pone.0103084. eCollection 2014. PubMed 25051498.
Backbone
  Vector backbone: pMXs-IG
  Backbone manufacturer: Toshio Kitamura
  Backbone size w/o insert (bp): 6091
  Total vector size (bp): 10303
  Vector type: Mammalian Expression, Retroviral, CRISPR
  Selectable markers: enhanced GFP
Growth in bacteria
  Bacterial resistance: Ampicillin, 50 μg/mL
  Growth temperature: 30°C
  Growth strain: NEB Stable
  Growth instructions: slow growing, culture for 18hrs.
  Copy number: Low Copy
Gene/Insert
  Gene/Insert name: 3xFLAG-dCas9
  Species: Synthetic
  Insert size (bp): 4212
  Mutation: human codon-optimized, D10A + H840A
  Promoter: LTR
  Tag / fusion protein: 3xFLAG tag (N terminal on insert); NLS (nuclear localization signal) (C terminal on insert)
  Cloning method: Restriction Enzyme; 5′ cloning site Pac I (not destroyed); 3′ cloning site Not I (not destroyed)
  Sequencing primers: 5′ ggtggaccatcctctagact; 3′ AAACGCACACCGGCCTTATT
Terms and licenses: Academic/Nonprofit Terms; Industry Terms: Not Available to Industry
Depositor comments: This plasmid is prone to recombination. It is recommended that recipient scientists screen multiple colonies by diagnostic digest prior to use. The coding sequence of 3xFLAG-dCas9 can be cleaved with Pac I and Not I. Construction strategy of gRNA retroviral vectors 1. Cleave gBlock from a gRNA vector constructed using gRNA cloning vector (Addgene #41824) with appropriate restriction enzymes (eg. [Xho I + Hind III], EcoR I). 2. Insert the cleaved gBlock into pSIR-based self-inactivating retroviral vectors. Vectors & Sites of insertion pSIR-neo (Addgene #51128): eg. [Xho I + Hind III] pSIR-GFP (Addgene #51134): eg. [Xho I + Hind III], EcoR I pSIR-DsRed-Express2 (Addgene #51135): eg. [Xho I + Hind III], EcoR I pSIR-hCD2 (Addgene #51143): eg. EcoR I
How to cite: 3xFLAG-dCas9/pMXs-IG was a gift from Hodaka Fujii (Addgene plasmid # 51258 ; http://n2t.net/addgene:51258 ; RRID:Addgene_51258)
