[The description below was written by a language model from this plasmid's Addgene catalogue record and pLannotate feature annotations shown in this document.]
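Description:
3xFLAG-dCas9/pMXs-IG is a Moloney murine leukemia virus-based retroviral expression vector built on the pMXs-IG backbone, about 10.3 kb in total, for delivering a tagged, catalytically inactive Cas9 into mammalian cells. In bacteria it is maintained through a ColE1/pUC-type origin and an ampicillin resistance gene (β-lactamase with its own promoter). Although the annotated origin is of the high-copy type, the record lists the plasmid as low copy, and the depositor notes that it is prone to recombination and that several colonies should be checked by diagnostic digest.

The viral portion runs from a 5′ LTR through the packaging signal, a truncated gag lacking its start codon and a pol fragment carrying the splice acceptor, elements that support packaging of the genomic RNA and expression of the downstream insert. Transcription is driven by the LTR. The roughly 4.2 kb insert, cloned between retained PacI and NotI sites, is a human codon-optimized Streptococcus pyogenes Cas9 carrying the D10A and H840A mutations that abolish nuclease activity, with an N-terminal 3xFLAG epitope and a C-terminal nuclear localization signal. An EMCV IRES followed by EGFP allows bicistronic co-expression, so transduced cells can be identified or sorted by fluorescence, since no drug marker is present. The short hits annotated as tight TRE promoter, lacI and ΔU3 LTR are only fragments and probably do not represent functional parts.

The construct is intended for enChIP, in which guide RNA-directed dCas9 binds a chosen genomic locus and is immunoprecipitated through its FLAG tag to isolate that region and its associated molecules. Guide RNAs are supplied separately, and the depositor describes moving them into companion self-inactivating retroviral vectors.
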