Features (pLannotate 1.2.2; 16 found; start..end, strand, type, name):
     22..615     +  LTR            LTR: long terminal repeat from Moloney murine leukemia virus
    678..877     +  misc_feature   MMLV Ψ: packaging signal of Moloney murine leukemia virus (MMLV)
    929..1017    +  misc_feature   MESV Ψ (fragment): packaging signal of murine embryonic stem cell virus
   1094..1510    +  CDS            gag (truncated): truncated Moloney murine leukemia virus (MMLV) gag gene lacking the start codon
   1520..1894    +  misc_feature   pol region: Moloney murine leukemia virus (MMLV) pol region containing the splice acceptor site
   1922..1940    +  promoter       tight TRE promoter (fragment): Tet-responsive promoter PTight, consisting of seven tet operator sequences followed by the minimal CMV promoter
   1951..2016    +  CDS            3xFLAG: three tandem FLAG® epitope tags, followed by an enterokinase cleavage site
   2020..6123    +  CDS            Cas9: Cas9 (Csn1) endonuclease from the Streptococcus pyogenes Type II CRISPR/Cas system generates RNA-guided double strand breaks in DNA
   6442..6904    +  misc_feature   IRES: internal ribosome entry site (IRES) of the encephalomyocarditis virus (EMCV)
   6918..7637    +  CDS            EGFP: the original enhanced GFP (Yang et al., 1996) mammalian codon-optimized
   7686..7807    +  LTR            3' LTR (ΔU3) (fragment): self-inactivating 3' long terminal repeat (LTR) from Moloney murine leukemia virus
   7808..8277    +  LTR            LTR: long terminal repeat from Moloney murine leukemia virus
   8343..8395    -  CDS            lacI (fragment): lac repressor; lacI; The lac repressor binds to the lac operator to inhibit transcription in E. coli. This inhibition can be relieved by adding lactose or isopropyl-β-D-thiogalactopyranoside (IPTG).
   8578..9166    -  rep_origin     ori: high-copy-number ColE1/pMB1/pBR322/pUC origin of replication
   9330..10190   -  CDS            AmpR: β-lactamase; bla; confers resistance to ampicillin, carbenicillin, and related antibiotics
  10191..10295   -  promoter       AmpR promoter: bla
>Addgene plasmid #51258 | 3xFLAG-dCas9/pMXs-IG | depositor full sequence | sequence record 77869 | 3xFLAG-dCas9/pMXs-IG sequence 10303 bps
CCCGAAAAGTGCCACCTGCATAATGAAAGACCCCACCTGTAGGTTTGGCAAGCTAGCTTAAGTAACGCCA
TTTTGCAAGGCATGGAAAAATACATAACTGAGAATAGAAAAGTTCAGATCAAGGTCAGGAACAGATGGAA
CAGCTGAATATGGGCCAAACAGGATATCTGTGGTAAGCAGTTCCTGCCCCGGCTCAGGGCCAAGAACAGA
TGGAACAGCTGAATATGGGCCAAACAGGATATCTGTGGTAAGCAGTTCCTGCCCCGGCTCAGGGCCAAGA
ACAGATGGTCCCCAGATGCGGTCCAGCCCTCAGCAGTTTCTAGAGAACCATCAGATGTTTCCAGGGTGCC
CCAAGGACCTGAAATGACCCTGTGCCTTATTTGAACTAACCAATCAGTTCGCTTCTCGCTTCTGTTCGCG
CGCTTCTGCTCCCCGAGCTCAATAAAAGAGCCCACAACCCCTCACTCGGCGCGCCAGTCCTCCGATTGAC
TGAGTCGCCCGGGTACCCGTGTATCCAATAAACCCTCTTGCAGTTGCATCCGACTTGTGGTCTCGCTGTT
CCTTGGGAGGGTCTCCTCTGAGTGATTGACTACCCGTCAGCGGGGGTCTTTCATTTGGGGGCTCGTCCGG
GATCGGGAGACCCCTGCCCAGGGACCACCGACCCACCACCGGGAGGTAAGCTGGCCAGCAACTTATCTGT
GTCTGTCCGATTGTCTAGTGTCTATGACTGATTTTATGCGCCTGCGTCGGTACTAGTTAGCTAACTAGCT
CTGTATCTGGCGGACCCGTGGTGGAACTGACGAGTTCGGAACACCCGGCCGCAACCCTGGGAGACGTCCC
AGGGACTTCGGGGGCCGTTTTTGTGGCCCGACCTGAGTCCAAAAATCCCGATCGTTTTGGACTCTTTGGT
GCACCCCCCTAATAGGAGGGATATGTGGTTCTGGTAGGAGACGAGAACCTAAAACAGTTCCCGCCTCCGT
CTGAATTTTTGCTTTCGGTTTGGGACCGAAGCCGCGCCGCGCGTCTTGTCTGCTGCAGCATCGTTCTGTG
TTGTCTCTGTCTGACTGTGTTTCTGTATTTGTCTGAAAATTAGGGCCAGACTGTTACCACTCCCTTAAGT
TTGACCTTAGGTCACTGGAAAGATGTCGAGCGGATCGCTCACAACCAGTCGGTAGATGTCAAGAAGAGAC
GTTGGGTTACCTTCTGCTCTGCAGAATGGCCAACCTTTAACGTCGGATGGCCGCGAGACGGCACCTTTAA
CCGAGACCTCATCACCCAGGTTAAGATCAAGGTCTTTTCACCTGGCCCGCATGGACACCCAGACCAGGTC
CCCTACATCGTGACCTGGGAAGCCTTGGCTTTTGACCCCCCTCCCTGGGTCAAGCCCTTTGTACACCCTA
AGCCTCCGCCTCCTCTTCCTCCATCCGCCCCGTCTCTCCCCCTTGAACCTCCTCGTTCGACCCCGCCTCG
ATCCTCCCTTTATCCAGCCCTCACTCCTTCTCTAGGCGCCCCCATATGGCCATATGAGATCTTATATGGG
GCACCCCCGCCCCTTGTAAACTTCCCTGACCCTGACATGACAAGAGTTACTAACAGCCCCTCTCTCCAAG
CTCACTTACAGGCTCTCTACTTAGTCCAGCACGAAGTCTGGAGACCTCTGGCGGCAGCCTACCAAGAACA
ACTGGACCGACCGGTGGTACCTCACCCTTACCGAGTCGGCGACACAGTGTGGGTCCGCCGACACCAGACT
AAGAACCTAGAACCTCGCTGGAAAGGACCTTACACAGTCCTGCTGACCACCCCCACCGCCCTCAAAGTAG
ACGGCATCGCAGCTTGGATACACGCCGCCCACGTGAAGGCTGCCGACCCCGGGGGTGGACCATCCTCTAG
ACTGCCGGATCTAGCTAGTTAATTAAGGATCCGTTTAGTGAACCGTCAGAATTAACCATGGACTACAAAG
ACCATGACGGTGATTATAAAGATCATGACATCGATTACAAGGATGACGATGACAAGCTCATGGACAAGAA
GTACTCCATTGGGCTCGCTATCGGCACAAACAGCGTCGGCTGGGCCGTCATTACGGACGAGTACAAGGTG
CCGAGCAAAAAATTCAAAGTTCTGGGCAATACCGATCGCCACAGCATAAAGAAGAACCTCATTGGCGCCC
TCCTGTTCGACTCCGGGGAGACGGCCGAAGCCACGCGGCTCAAAAGAACAGCACGGCGCAGATATACCCG
CAGAAAGAATCGGATCTGCTACCTGCAGGAGATCTTTAGTAATGAGATGGCTAAGGTGGATGACTCTTTC
TTCCATAGGCTGGAGGAGTCCTTTTTGGTGGAGGAGGATAAAAAGCACGAGCGCCACCCAATCTTTGGCA
ATATCGTGGACGAGGTGGCGTACCATGAAAAGTACCCAACCATATATCATCTGAGGAAGAAGCTTGTAGA
CAGTACTGATAAGGCTGACTTGCGGTTGATCTATCTCGCGCTGGCGCATATGATCAAATTTCGGGGACAC
TTCCTCATCGAGGGGGACCTGAACCCAGACAACAGCGATGTCGACAAACTCTTTATCCAACTGGTTCAGA
CTTACAATCAGCTTTTCGAAGAGAACCCGATCAACGCATCCGGAGTTGACGCCAAAGCAATCCTGAGCGC
TAGGCTGTCCAAATCCCGGCGGCTCGAAAACCTCATCGCACAGCTCCCTGGGGAGAAGAAGAACGGCCTG
TTTGGTAATCTTATCGCCCTGTCACTCGGGCTGACCCCCAACTTTAAATCTAACTTCGACCTGGCCGAAG
ATGCCAAGCTTCAACTGAGCAAAGACACCTACGATGATGATCTCGACAATCTGCTGGCCCAGATCGGCGA
CCAGTACGCAGACCTTTTTTTGGCGGCAAAGAACCTGTCAGACGCCATTCTGCTGAGTGATATTCTGCGA
GTGAACACGGAGATCACCAAAGCTCCGCTGAGCGCTAGTATGATCAAGCGCTATGATGAGCACCACCAAG
ACTTGACTTTGCTGAAGGCCCTTGTCAGACAGCAACTGCCTGAGAAGTACAAGGAAATTTTCTTCGATCA
GTCTAAAAATGGCTACGCCGGATACATTGACGGCGGAGCAAGCCAGGAGGAATTTTACAAATTTATTAAG
CCCATCTTGGAAAAAATGGACGGCACCGAGGAGCTGCTGGTAAAGCTTAACAGAGAAGATCTGTTGCGCA
AACAGCGCACTTTCGACAATGGAAGCATCCCCCACCAGATTCACCTGGGCGAACTGCACGCTATCCTCAG
GCGGCAAGAGGATTTCTACCCCTTTTTGAAAGATAACAGGGAAAAGATTGAGAAAATCCTCACATTTCGG
ATACCCTACTATGTAGGCCCCCTCGCCCGGGGAAATTCCAGATTCGCGTGGATGACTCGCAAATCAGAAG
AGACCATCACTCCCTGGAACTTCGAGGAAGTCGTGGATAAGGGGGCCTCTGCCCAGTCCTTCATCGAAAG
GATGACTAACTTTGATAAAAATCTGCCTAACGAAAAGGTGCTTCCTAAACACTCTCTGCTGTACGAGTAC
TTCACAGTTTATAACGAGCTCACCAAGGTCAAATACGTCACAGAAGGGATGAGAAAGCCAGCATTCCTGT
CTGGAGAGCAGAAGAAAGCTATCGTGGACCTCCTCTTCAAGACGAACCGGAAAGTTACCGTGAAACAGCT
CAAAGAAGACTATTTCAAAAAGATTGAATGTTTCGACTCTGTTGAAATCAGCGGAGTGGAGGATCGCTTC
AACGCATCCCTGGGAACGTATCACGATCTCCTGAAAATCATTAAAGACAAGGACTTCCTGGACAATGAGG
AGAACGAGGACATTCTTGAGGACATTGTCCTCACCCTTACGTTGTTTGAAGATAGGGAGATGATTGAAGA
ACGCTTGAAAACTTACGCTCATCTCTTCGACGACAAAGTCATGAAACAGCTCAAGAGGCGCCGATATACA
GGATGGGGGCGGCTGTCAAGAAAACTGATCAATGGGATCCGAGACAAGCAGAGTGGAAAGACAATCCTGG
ATTTTCTTAAGTCCGATGGATTTGCCAACAGGAACTTCATGCAGTTGATCCATGATGACTCTCTCACCTT
TAAGGAGGACATCCAGAAAGCACAAGTTTCTGGCCAGGGGGACAGTCTTCACGAGCACATCGCTAATCTT
GCAGGTAGCCCAGCTATCAAAAAGGGAATACTGCAGACCGTTAAGGTCGTGGATGAACTCGTCAAAGTAA
TGGGAAGGCATAAGCCCGAGAATATCGTTATCGAGATGGCCCGAGAGAACCAAACTACCCAGAAGGGACA
GAAGAACAGTAGGGAAAGGATGAAGAGGATTGAAGAGGGTATAAAAGAACTGGGGTCCCAAATCCTTAAG
GAACACCCAGTTGAAAACACCCAGCTTCAGAATGAGAAGCTCTACCTGTACTACCTGCAGAACGGCAGGG
ACATGTACGTGGATCAGGAACTGGACATCAATCGGCTCTCCGACTACGACGTGGATGCCATCGTGCCCCA
GTCTTTTCTCAAAGATGATTCTATTGATAATAAAGTGTTGACAAGATCCGATAAAAATAGAGGGAAGAGT
GATAACGTCCCCTCAGAAGAAGTTGTCAAGAAAATGAAAAATTATTGGCGGCAGCTGCTGAACGCCAAAC
TGATCACACAACGGAAGTTCGATAATCTGACTAAGGCTGAACGAGGTGGCCTGTCTGAGTTGGATAAAGC
CGGCTTCATCAAAAGGCAGCTTGTTGAGACACGCCAGATCACCAAGCACGTGGCCCAAATTCTCGATTCA
CGCATGAACACCAAGTACGATGAAAATGACAAACTGATTCGAGAGGTGAAAGTTATTACTCTGAAGTCTA
AGCTGGTCTCAGATTTCAGAAAGGACTTTCAGTTTTATAAGGTGAGAGAGATCAACAATTACCACCATGC
GCATGATGCCTACCTGAATGCAGTGGTAGGCACTGCACTTATCAAAAAATATCCCAAGCTTGAATCTGAA
TTTGTTTACGGAGACTATAAAGTGTACGATGTTAGGAAAATGATCGCAAAGTCTGAGCAGGAAATAGGCA
AGGCCACCGCTAAGTACTTCTTTTACAGCAATATTATGAATTTTTTCAAGACCGAGATTACACTGGCCAA
TGGAGAGATTCGGAAGCGACCACTTATCGAAACAAACGGAGAAACAGGAGAAATCGTGTGGGACAAGGGT
AGGGATTTCGCGACAGTCCGGAAGGTCCTGTCCATGCCGCAGGTGAACATCGTTAAAAAGACCGAAGTAC
AGACCGGAGGCTTCTCCAAGGAAAGTATCCTCCCGAAAAGGAACAGCGACAAGCTGATCGCACGCAAAAA
AGATTGGGACCCCAAGAAATACGGCGGATTCGATTCTCCTACAGTCGCTTACAGTGTACTGGTTGTGGCC
AAAGTGGAGAAAGGGAAGTCTAAAAAACTCAAAAGCGTCAAGGAACTGCTGGGCATCACAATCATGGAGC
GATCAAGCTTCGAAAAAAACCCCATCGACTTTCTCGAGGCGAAAGGATATAAAGAGGTCAAAAAAGACCT
CATCATTAAGCTTCCCAAGTACTCTCTCTTTGAGCTTGAAAACGGCCGGAAACGAATGCTCGCTAGTGCG
GGCGAGCTGCAGAAAGGTAACGAGCTGGCACTGCCCTCTAAATACGTTAATTTCTTGTATCTGGCCAGCC
ACTATGAAAAGCTCAAAGGGTCTCCCGAAGATAATGAGCAGAAGCAGCTGTTCGTGGAACAACACAAACA
CTACCTTGATGAGATCATCGAGCAAATAAGCGAATTCTCCAAAAGAGTGATCCTCGCCGACGCTAACCTC
GATAAGGTGCTTTCTGCTTACAATAAGCACAGGGATAAGCCCATCAGGGAGCAGGCAGAAAACATTATCC
ACTTGTTTACTCTGACCAACTTGGGCGCGCCTGCAGCCTTCAAGTACTTCGACACCACCATAGACAGAAA
GCGGTACACCTCTACAAAGGAGGTCCTGGACGCCACACTGATTCATCAGTCAATTACGGGGCTCTATGAA
ACAAGAATCGACCTCTCTCAGCTCGGTGGAGACAGCAGGGCTGACCCCAAGAAGAAGAGGAAGGTGTGAA
AGGGTTGGATCCCTACCGGATCGAATTCCAGCTGAGCGCCGGTCGCTACCATTACCAGTTGGTCTGGTGT
CAAAAATAATAATAACCGGGCAGGCCATGTCTGCCCGTATTTCGCGTAAGGAAATCCATTATGTACTATT
TAAACTCGAGCGGCCGCTACGTAAATTCCGCCCCTCTCCCTCCCCCCCCCCTAACGTTACTGGCCGAAGC
CGCTTGGAATAAGGCCGGTGTGCGTTTGTCTATATGTTATTTTCCACCATATTGCCGTCTTTTGGCAATG
TGAGGGCCCGGAAACCTGGCCCTGTCTTCTTGACGAGCATTCCTAGGGGTCTTTCCCCTCTCGCCAAAGG
AATGCAAGGTCTGTTGAATGTCGTGAAGGAAGCAGTTCCTCTGGAAGCTTCTTGAAGACAAACAACGTCT
GTAGCGACCCTTTGCAGGCAGCGGAACCCCCCACCTGGCGACAGGTGCCTCTGCGGCCAAAAGCCACGTG
TATAAGATACACCTGCAAAGGCGGCACAACCCCAGTGCCACGTTGTGAGTTGGATAGTTGTGGAAAGAGT
CAAATGGCTCTCCTCAAGCGTATTCAACAAGGGGCTGAAGGATGCCCAGAAGGTACCCCATTGTATGGGA
TCTGATCTGGGGCCTCGGTGCACATGCTTTACATGTGTTTAGTCGAGGTTAAAAAAACGTCTAGGCCCCC
CGAACCACGGGGACGTGGTTTTCCTTTGAAAAACACGATGATAATATGGCCACAACCATGGTGAGCAAGG
GCGAGGAGCTGTTCACCGGGGTGGTGCCCATCCTGGTCGAGCTGGACGGCGACGTAAACGGCCACAAGTT
CAGCGTGTCCGGCGAGGGCGAGGGCGATGCCACCTACGGCAAGCTGACCCTGAAGTTCATCTGCACCACC
GGCAAGCTGCCCGTGCCCTGGCCCACCCTCGTGACCACCCTGACCTACGGCGTGCAGTGCTTCAGCCGCT
ACCCCGACCACATGAAGCAGCACGACTTCTTCAAGTCCGCCATGCCCGAAGGCTACGTCCAGGAGCGCAC
CATCTTCTTCAAGGACGACGGCAACTACAAGACCCGCGCCGAGGTGAAGTTCGAGGGCGACACCCTGGTG
AACCGCATCGAGCTGAAGGGCATCGACTTCAAGGAGGACGGCAACATCCTGGGGCACAAGCTGGAGTACA
ACTACAACAGCCACAACGTCTATATCATGGCCGACAAGCAGAAGAACGGCATCAAGGTGAACTTCAAGAT
CCGCCACAACATCGAGGACGGCAGCGTGCAGCTCGCCGACCACTACCAGCAGAACACCCCCATCGGCGAC
GGCCCCGTGCTGCTGCCCGACAACCACTACCTGAGCACCCAGTCCGCCCTGAGCAAAGACCCCAACGAGA
AGCGCGATCACATGGTCCTGCTGGAGTTCGTGACCGCCGCCGGGATCACTCTCGGCATGGACGAGCTGTA
CAAGTAAGTCGACGATAAAATAAAAGATTTTATTTAGTCTCCAGAAAAAGGGGGGAATGAAAGACCCCAC
CTGTAGGTTTGGCAAGCTAGCTTAAGTAACGCCATTTTGCAAGGCATGGAAAAATACATAACTGAGAATA
GAGAAGTTCAGATCAAGGTCAGGAACAGATGGAACAGCTGAATATGGGCCAAACAGGATATCTGTGGTAA
GCAGTTCCTGCCCCGGCTCAGGGCCAAGAACAGATGGAACAGCTGAATATGGGCCAAACAGGATATCTGT
GGTAAGCAGTTCCTGCCCCGGCTCAGGGCCAAGAACAGATGGTCCCCAGATGCGGTCCAGCCCTCAGCAG
TTTCTAGAGAACCATCAGATGTTTCCAGGGTGCCCCAAGGACCTGAAATGACCCTGTGCCTTATTTGAAC
TAACCAATCAGTTCGCTTCTCGCTTCTGTTCGCGCGCTTCTGCTCCCCGAGCTCAATAAAAGAGCCCACA
ACCCCTCACTCGGGGCGCCAGTCCTCCGATTGACTGAGTCGCCCGGGTACCCGTGTATCCAATAAACCCT
CTTGCAGTTGCATCCGACTTGTGGTCTCGCTGTTCCTTGGGAGGGTCTCCTCTGAGTGATTGACTACCCG
TCAGCGGGGGTCTTTCACATGCAGCATGTATCAAAATTAATTTGGTTTTTTTTCTTAAGTATTTACATTA
AATGGCCATAGTTGCATTAATGAATCGGCCAACGCGCGGGGAGAGGCGGTTTGCGTATTGGGCGCTCTTC
CGCTTCCTCGCTCACTGACTCGCTGCGCTCGGTCGTTCGGCTGCGGCGAGCGGTATCAGCTCACTCAAAG
GCGGTAATACGGTTATCCACAGAATCAGGGGATAACGCAGGAAAGAACATGTGAGCAAAAGGCCAGCAAA
AGGCCAGGAACCGTAAAAAGGCCGCGTTGCTGGCGTTTTTCCATAGGCTCCGCCCCCCTGACGAGCATCA
CAAAAATCGACGCTCAAGTCAGAGGTGGCGAAACCCGACAGGACTATAAAGATACCAGGCGTTTCCCCCT
GGAAGCTCCCTCGTGCGCTCTCCTGTTCCGACCCTGCCGCTTACCGGATACCTGTCCGCCTTTCTCCCTT
CGGGAAGCGTGGCGCTTTCTCATAGCTCACGCTGTAGGTATCTCAGTTCGGTGTAGGTCGTTCGCTCCAA
GCTGGGCTGTGTGCACGAACCCCCCGTTCAGCCCGACCGCTGCGCCTTATCCGGTAACTATCGTCTTGAG
TCCAACCCGGTAAGACACGACTTATCGCCACTGGCAGCAGCCACTGGTAACAGGATTAGCAGAGCGAGGT
ATGTAGGCGGTGCTACAGAGTTCTTGAAGTGGTGGCCTAACTACGGCTACACTAGAAGAACAGTATTTGG
TATCTGCGCTCTGCTGAAGCCAGTTACCTTCGGAAAAAGAGTTGGTAGCTCTTGATCCGGCAAACAAACC
ACCGCTGGTAGCGGTGGTTTTTTTGTTTGCAAGCAGCAGATTACGCGCAGAAAAAAAGGATCTCAAGAAG
ATCCTTTGATCTTTTCTACGGGGTCTGACGCTCAGTGGAACGAAAACTCACGTTAAGGGATTTTGGTCAT
GAGATTATCAAAAAGGATCTTCACCTAGATCCTTTTGCGGCCGGCCGCAAATCAATCTAAAGTATATATG
AGTAAACTTGGTCTGACAGTTACCAATGCTTAATCAGTGAGGCACCTATCTCAGCGATCTGTCTATTTCG
TTCATCCATAGTTGCCTGACTCCCCGTCGTGTAGATAACTACGATACGGGAGGGCTTACCATCTGGCCCC
AGTGCTGCAATGATACCGCGAGACCCACGCTCACCGGCTCCAGATTTATCAGCAATAAACCAGCCAGCCG
GAAGGGCCGAGCGCAGAAGTGGTCCTGCAACTTTATCCGCCTCCATCCAGTCTATTAATTGTTGCCGGGA
AGCTAGAGTAAGTAGTTCGCCAGTTAATAGTTTGCGCAACGTTGTTGCCATTGCTACAGGCATCGTGGTG
TCACGCTCGTCGTTTGGTATGGCTTCATTCAGCTCCGGTTCCCAACGATCAAGGCGAGTTACATGATCCC
CCATGTTGTGCAAAAAAGCGGTTAGCTCCTTCGGTCCTCCGATCGTTGTCAGAAGTAAGTTGGCCGCAGT
GTTATCACTCATGGTTATGGCAGCACTGCATAATTCTCTTACTGTCATGCCATCCGTAAGATGCTTTTCT
GTGACTGGTGAGTACTCAACCAAGTCATTCTGAGAATAGTGTATGCGGCGACCGAGTTGCTCTTGCCCGG
CGTCAATACGGGATAATACCGCGCCACATAGCAGAACTTTAAAAGTGCTCATCATTGGAAAACGTTCTTC
GGGGCGAAAACTCTCAAGGATCTTACCGCTGTTGAGATCCAGTTCGATGTAACCCACTCGTGCACCCAAC
TGATCTTCAGCATCTTTTACTTTCACCAGCGTTTCTGGGTGAGCAAAAACAGGAAGGCAAAATGCCGCAA
AAAAGGGAATAAGGGCGACACGGAAATGTTGAATACTCATACTCTTCCTTTTTCAATATTATTGAAGCAT
TTATCAGGGTTATTGTCTCATGAGCGGATACATATTTGAATGTATTTAGAAAAATAAACAAATAGGGGTT
CCGCGCACATTTC
