>Addgene plasmid #51258 | 3xFLAG-dCas9/pMXs-IG | addgene partial sequence | sequence record 146724 | pMX-S1811
AGGCTGCCGACCCCGGGGGTGGACCATCCTCTAGACTGCCGGATCTAGCTAGTTAATTAAGGATCCGTTT
AGTGAACCGTCAGAATTAACCATGGACTACAAAGACCATGACGGTGATTATAAAGATCATGACATCGATT
ACAAGGATGACGATGACAAGCTCATGGACAAGAAGTACTCCATTGGGCTCGCTATCGGCACAAACAGCGT
CGGCTGGGCCGTCATTACGGACGAGTACAAGGTGCCGAGCAAAAAATTCAAAGTTCTGGGCAATACCGAT
CGCCACAGCATAAAGAAGAACCTCATTGGCGCCCTCCTGTTCGACTCCGGGGAGACGGCCGAAGCCACGC
GGCTCAAAAGAACAGCACGGCGCAGATATACCCGCAGAAAGAATCGGATCTGCTACCTGCAGGAGATCTT
TAGTAATGAGATGGCTAAGGTGGATGACTCTTTCTTCCATAGGCTGGAGGAGTCCTTTTTGGTGGAGGAG
GATAAAAAGCACGAGCGCCACCCAATCTTTGGCAATATCGTGGACGAGGTGGCGTACCATGAAAAGTACC
CAACCATATATCATCTGAGGAAGAAGCTTGTAGACAGTACTGATAAGGCTGACTTGCGGTTGATCTATCT
CGCGCTGGCGCATATGATCAAATTTCGGGGACACTTCCTCATCGAGGGGGACCTGAACCCAGACAACAGC
GATGTCGACAAACTCTTTATCCAACTGGTTCAGACTTACAATCAGCTTTTCGAAGAGAACCCGATCAACG
CATCCGGAGTTGACGCCAAAGCAATCCTGAGCGCTAGGCTGTCCAAATCCCGGCGGCTCGAAAACCTCAT
CGCACAGCTCCCTGGGGAGAAGAAGAACGGCCTGTTTGGTAATCTTATCGCCCTGTCACTCGGGCTGACC
CCCAACTTTAAATCTAACTTCGACCTGGCCGAAGATGCCAAGCTTCAACTGAGCAAAGACACCTACGATG
ATGATCTCGACAATCTGCTGGCCCAGATCGGCGACCAGTACGCAGACCTTTTTTTGGCGGCAAAGAACCT
GTCAGACGCCATTCTGCTGAGTGATATTCTGCGAGTGAACACGGAGATCACCAAAGCTCCGCTGAGCGCT
AGTATGATCAAGCGCTATGATGAGCACCACCAAGACTTGACTTTGCTGAAGGCCCTTGTC
