>Addgene plasmid #51258 | 3xFLAG-dCas9/pMXs-IG | addgene partial sequence | sequence record 146729 | hdCas9-R2 5'-CCGGCTTTATCCAACTCAGAC-3'
CCTTAGTCAGATTATCGAACTTCCGTTGTGTGATCAGTTTGGCGTTCAGCAGCTGCCGCCAATAATTTTT
CATTTTCTTGACAACTTCTTCTGAGGGGACGTTATCACTCTTCCCTCTATTTTTATCGGATCTTGTCAAC
ACTTTATTATCAATAGAATCATCTTTGAGAAAAGACTGGGGCACGATGGCATCCACGTCGTAGTCGGAGA
GCCGATTGATGTCCAGTTCCTGATCCACGTACATGTCCCTGCCGTTCTGCAGGTAGTACAGGTAGAGCTT
CTCATTCTGAAGCTGGGTGTTTTCAACTGGGTGTTCCTTAAGGATTTGGGACCCCAGTTCTTTTATACCC
TCTTCAATCCTCTTCATCCTTTCCCTACTGTTCTTCTGTCCCTTCTGGGTAGTTTGGTTCTCTCGGGCCA
TCTCGATAACGATATTCTCGGGCTTATGCCTTCCCATTACTTTGACGAGTTCATCCACGACCTTAACGGT
CTGCAGTATTCCCTTTTTGATAGCTGGGCTACCTGCAAGATTAGCGATGTGCTCGTGAAGACTGTCCCCC
TGGCCAGAAACTTGTGCTTTCTGGATGTCCTCCTTAAAGGTGAGAGAGTCATCATGGATCAACTGCATGA
AGTTCCTGTTGGCAAATCCATCGGACTTAAGAAAATCCAGGATTGTCTTTCCACTCTGCTTGTCTCGGAT
CCCATTGATCAGTTTTCTTGACAGCCGCCCCCATCCTGTATATCGGCGCCTCTTGAGCTGTTTCATGACT
TTGTCGTCGAAGAGATGAGCGTAAGTTTTCAAGCGTTCTTCAATCATCTCCCTATCTTCAAACAACGTAA
GGGTGAGGACAATGTCCTCAAGAATGTCCTCGTTCTCCTCATTGTCCAGGAAGTCCTTGTCTTTAATGAT
TTTCAGGAGATCGTGATACGTTCCCAGGGATGCGTTGAAGCGATCCTCCACTCCGCTGATTTCAACAGAG
TCGAAACATTCAATCTTTTTGAAATAGTCTTCTTTGAGCTGTTTCACGGTAACTTTCCGGTTCGTCTTGA
AGAGGAGGTCCACGATAGCTTTCTTCTGCTCTCCAGACAGGAATGCTGGCTTTCTCATCCCTTCTGTGAC
GTATTTGACCTTGG
