>Addgene plasmid #51258 | 3xFLAG-dCas9/pMXs-IG | addgene partial sequence | sequence record 146730 | IRES-F
AGGATGCCCAGAAGGTACCCCATTGTATGGGATCTGATCTGGGGCCTCGGTGCACATGCTTTACATGTGT
TTAGTCGAGGTTAAAAAAACGTCTAGGCCCCCCGAACCACGGGGACGTGGTTTTCCTTTGAAAAACACGA
TGATAATATGGCCACAACCATGGTGAGCAAGGGCGAGGAGCTGTTCACCGGGGTGGTGCCCATCCTGGTC
GAGCTGGACGGCGACGTAAACGGCCACAAGTTCAGCGTGTCCGGCGAGGGCGAGGGCGATGCCACCTACG
GCAAGCTGACCCTGAAGTTCATCTGCACCACCGGCAAGCTGCCCGTGCCCTGGCCCACCCTCGTGACCAC
CCTGACCTACGGCGTGCAGTGCTTCAGCCGCTACCCCGACCACATGAAGCAGCACGACTTCTTCAAGTCC
GCCATGCCCGAAGGCTACGTCCAGGAGCGCACCATCTTCTTCAAGGACGACGGCAACTACAAGACCCGCG
CCGAGGTGAAGTTCGAGGGCGACACCCTGGTGAACCGCATCGAGCTGAAGGGCATCGACTTCAAGGAGGA
CGGCAACATCCTGGGGCACAAGCTGGAGTACAACTACAACAGCCACAACGTCTATATCATGGCCGACAAG
CAGAAGAACGGCATCAAGGTGAACTTCAAGATCCGCCACAACATCGAGGACGGCAGCGTGCAGCTCGCCG
ACCACTACCAGCAGAACACCCCCATCGGCGACGGCCCCGTGCTGCTGCCCGACAACCACTACCTGAGCAC
CCAGTCCGCCCTGAGCAAAGACCCCAACGAGAAGCGCGATCACATGGTCCTGCTGGAGTTCGTGACCGCC
GCCGGGATCACTCTCGGCATGGACGAGCTGTACAAGTAAGTCGACGATAAAATAAAAGATTTTATTTAGT
CTCCAGAAAAAGGGGGGAATGAAAGACCCCACCTGTAGGTTTGGCAAGCTAGCTTAAGTAACGCCATTTT
GCAAGGCATGGAAAAATACATAACTGAGAATAGAGAAGTTCAGATCAAGGTCAGGAACAGATGGAACAGC
TGAATATGGGCCAAAC
