LOCUS       Exported 766 bp ds-DNA linear SYN 24-MAY-2021
DEFINITION  Expresses 3xFLAG-dCas9 in mammalian cells for enChIP analysis to
            purify specific genomic regions of interest..
ACCESSION   .
VERSION     .
KEYWORDS    3xFLAG-dCas9/pMXs-IG
SOURCE      synthetic DNA construct
  ORGANISM  synthetic DNA construct
REFERENCE   1 (bases 1 to 766)
  AUTHORS   Fujita T, Fujii H
  TITLE     Identification of Proteins Associated with an IFNgamma-Responsive
            Promoter by a Retroviral Expression System for enChIP Using CRISPR.
  JOURNAL   PLoS One. 2014 Jul 22;9(7):e103084. doi:
            10.1371/journal.pone.0103084. eCollection 2014.
  PUBMED    25051498
REFERENCE   2 (bases 1 to 766)
  AUTHORS   .
  TITLE     Direct Submission
  JOURNAL   Exported May 24, 2021 from SnapGene Server 1.1.58
            http://www.snapgene.com
FEATURES             Location/Qualifiers
     source          1..766
                     /organism="synthetic DNA construct"
                     /mol_type="other DNA"
     CDS             35..100
                     /codon_start=1
                     /product="three tandem FLAG(R) epitope tags, followed by an
                     enterokinase cleavage site"
                     /label=3xFLAG
                     /translation="DYKDHDGDYKDHDIDYKDDDDK"
ORIGIN
        1 ggatccgttt agtgaaccgt cagaattaac catggactac aaagaccatg acggtgatta
       61 taaagatcat gacatcgatt acaaggatga cgatgacaag ctcatggaca agaagtactc
      121 cattgggctc gctatcggca caaacagcgt cggctgggcc gtcattacgg acgagtacaa
      181 ggtgccgagc aaaaaattca aagttctggg caataccgat cgccacagca taaagaagaa
      241 cctcattggc gccctcctgt tcgactccgg ggagacggcc gaagccacgc ggctcaaaag
      301 aacagcacgg cgcagatata cccgcagaaa gaatcggatc tgctacctgc aggagatctt
      361 tagtaatgag atggctaagg tggatgactc tttcttccat aggctggagg agtccttttt
      421 ggtggaggag gataaaaagc acgagcgcca cccaatcttt ggcaatatcg tggacgaggt
      481 ggcgtaccat gaaaagtacc caaccatata tcatctgagg aagaagcttg tagacagtac
      541 tgataaggct gacttgcggt tgatctatct cgcgctggcg catatgatca aatttcgggg
      601 acacttcctc atcgaggggg acctgaaccc agacaacagc gatgtcgaca aactctttat
      661 ccaactggtt cagacttaca atcagctttt cgaagagaac ccgatcaacg catccggagt
      721 tgacgccaaa gcaatcctga gcgctaggct gtccaaatcc cggcgg
//
